Addgene plasmid #51547: p2attPC
Purpose: DICE donor plasmid without neural transcription factors.
Depositing lab: Michele Calos. Publication: DICE, an efficient system for iterative genomic editing in human pluripotent stem cells. Zhu F, Gamboa M, Farruggio AP, Hippenmeyer S, Tasic B, Schule B, Chen-Tsai Y, Calos MP. Nucleic Acids Res. 2013 Dec 4. 10.1093/nar/gkt1290 PubMed 24304893.
Backbone
  Vector backbone: Unknown
  Vector type: Mammalian Expression
  Selectable markers: Puromycin
Growth in bacteria
  Bacterial resistance: Ampicillin, 100 μg/mL
  Growth temperature: 37°C
  Growth strain: DH10B
  Copy number: Unknown
Gene/Insert
  Gene/Insert name: mCherry
Terms and licenses: Academic/Nonprofit Terms; Industry Terms: Not Available to Industry
How to cite: p2attPC was a gift from Michele Calos (Addgene plasmid # 51547 ; http://n2t.net/addgene:51547 ; RRID:Addgene_51547)
