[The description below was written by a language model from this plasmid's Addgene catalogue record and pLannotate feature annotations shown in this document.]
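Description:
p2attPC is a 6,644-nt mammalian expression plasmid that serves as a donor for the DICE genome-editing system in human pluripotent stem cells. The record describes it as the version lacking neural transcription factors. The backbone is listed as unknown, but the annotated features (f1 origin, lacZα fragment, flanking T7 and T3 promoters, pBluescript multiple-cloning-site remnants and lac promoter/operator elements) point to a pBluescript-type cloning vector. It is propagated in E. coli through a high-copy ColE1/pUC origin and selected with ampicillin through the β-lactamase gene and its own promoter.

The payload is a single reverse-strand cassette. In it the mouse PGK promoter drives puromycin N-acetyltransferase joined through a P2A peptide to mCherry, and a bovine growth hormone polyadenylation signal terminates the transcript. Ribosomal skipping at the 2A peptide yields separate proteins, so cells carrying the cassette are both puromycin resistant and red fluorescent, which allows drug selection and visual confirmation. A φC31 integrase attB site lies on one side of the cassette. On the other side is a fragment annotated as Mycobacterium smegmatis groEL2. That gene is known as the host locus of the Bxb1 phage attachment site, so this fragment may be a second integrase site, but the annotation does not label it as such. Attachment sites on both sides would fit a donor designed for integrase-mediated cassette exchange into a pre-placed genomic landing pad.

A minimal HSV TK promoter and an E2A peptide are also annotated between the cassette and the groEL2 fragment. No associated open reading frame is identified, and the record does not explain their role. The plasmid is presumably used as a marker-only or control donor alongside transcription-factor-bearing versions.
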