Features (pLannotate 1.2.2; 22 found; start..end, strand, type, name):
     33..461     -  rep_origin     f1 ori (sequence partly withheld): f1 bacteriophage origin of replication; arrow indicates direction of (+) strand synthesis
    466..623     -  CDS            lacZα (fragment): LacZα fragment of β-galactosidase; lacZ fragment
    626..644     +  promoter       T7 promoter: promoter for bacteriophage T7 RNA polymerase
    653..680     -  misc_feature   MCS (fragment): pBluescript multiple cloning site
    695..764     +  protein_bind   attB: attB site for the φC31 integrase (Groth et al., 2000) phage φC31 integrase
    968..1192    -  polyA_signal   bGH poly(A) signal: bovine growth hormone polyadenylation signal
   1220..1927    -  CDS            mCherry: mCherry is a basic (constitutively fluorescent) red fluorescent protein published in 2004, derived from Discosoma sp.. It is reported to be a very rapidly-maturing monomer with low acid sensitivity.
   1928..1984    -  CDS            P2A: 2A peptide from porcine teschovirus-1 polyprotein Eukaryotic ribosomes fail to insert a peptide bond between the Gly and Pro residues, yielding separate polypeptides.
   1988..2581    -  CDS            PuroR (fragment): puromycin N-acetyltransferase; pac from Streptomyces; confers resistance to puromycin
   2607..3106    -  promoter       PGK promoter: mouse phosphoglycerate kinase 1 promoter
   3826..3888    +  promoter       Mini-TK promoter: minimal herpes simplex virus (HSV) thymidine kinase promoter
   4015..4074    +  CDS            E2A: 2A peptide from equine rhinitis A virus polyprotein Eukaryotic ribosomes fail to insert a peptide bond between the Gly and Pro residues, yielding separate polypeptides.
   4199..4381    -  CDS            groL2 (fragment): CH602_MYCS2 - Also known as groEL2 From Mycolicibacterium smegmatis (strain ATCC 700084 / mc(2)155) (Mycobacterium smegmatis).
   4411..4446    -  misc_feature   MCS (fragment): pBluescript multiple cloning site
   4459..4477    -  promoter       T3 promoter: promoter for bacteriophage T3 RNA polymerase
   4522..4538    -  protein_bind   lac operator: The lac repressor binds to the lac operator to inhibit transcription in E. coli. This inhibition can be relieved by adding lactose or isopropyl-β-D-thiogalactopyranoside (IPTG). lac repressor encoded by lacI
   4546..4576    -  promoter       lac promoter: promoter for the E. coli lac operon
   4591..4612    -  protein_bind   CAP binding site: CAP binding activates transcription in the presence of cAMP. E. coli catabolite activator protein
   4625..4717    -  CDS            lacI (fragment): lac repressor; lacI; The lac repressor binds to the lac operator to inhibit transcription in E. coli. This inhibition can be relieved by adding lactose or isopropyl-β-D-thiogalactopyranoside (IPTG).
   4900..5488    -  rep_origin     ori: high-copy-number ColE1/pMB1/pBR322/pUC origin of replication
   5659..6519    -  CDS            AmpR: β-lactamase; bla; confers resistance to ampicillin, carbenicillin, and related antibiotics
   6520..6624    -  promoter       AmpR promoter: bla
>Addgene plasmid #51547 | p2attPC | depositor full sequence | sequence record 78775 | p2attPC sequence 6644 bps
CACCTAAATTGTAAGCGTTAATATTTTGTTAAAATTCGCGTTAAATTTTTGTTAAATCAGCTCATTTTTT
AACCAATAGGCCGAAATCGGCAAAATCCCTTATAAATCAAAAGAATAGACCGAGATAGGGT
[37 nt withheld, positions 132-168]
AAAGAACGTGGACTCCAACGTCAAAGG
[49 nt withheld, positions 196-244]
T
[91 nt withheld, positions 246-336]
G
[124 nt withheld, positions 338-461]
CCCATTCGCCATTCAGGCTGCGCAACTGTTGGGAAGGGCGATCGGTGCGGGCCTCTTCGCTATTACGCCA
GCTGGCGAAAGGGGGATGTGCTGCAAGGCGATTAAGTTGGGTAACGCCAGGGTTTTCCCAGTCACGACGT
TGTAAAACGACGGCCAGTGAATTGTAATACGACTCACTATAGGGCGAATTGGGTACCGGGCCCCCCCTCG
AGGTCGACGATGTAGGTCACGGTCTCGAAGCCGCGGTGCGGGTGCCAGGGCGTGCCCTTGGGCTCCCCGG
GCGCGTACTCCACCTCACCCATCTGGTCCATCATGATGAACGGGTCGAGGTGGCGGTAGTTGATCCCGGC
GAACGCGCGGCGCACCGGGAAGCCCTCGCCCTCGAAACCGCTGGGCGCGGTGGTCACGGTGAGCACGGGA
CGTGCGACGGCGTCGGCGGGTGCGGATACGCGGGGCAGCGTCAGCGGGTTCTCGACGGTCACGGCGGGCA
TGTCGACGGTATCGATCCATAGAGCCCACCGCATCCCCAGCATGCCTGCTATTGTCTTCCCAATCCTCCC
CCTTGCTGTCCTGCCCCACCCCACCCCCCAGAATAGAATGACACCTACTCAGACAATGCGATGCAATTTC
CTCATTTTATTAGGAAAGGACAGTGGGAGTGGCACCTTCCAGGGTCAAGGAAGGCACGGGGGAGGGGCAA
ACAACAGATGGCTGGCAACTAGAAGGCACAGTCGAGGGCTCGAGTCGCGCGCGATTTACTTGTACAGCTC
GTCCATGCCGCCGGTGGAGTGGCGGCCCTCGGCGCGTTCGTACTGTTCCACGATGGTGTAGTCCTCGTTG
TGGGAGGTGATGTCCAACTTGATGTTGACGTTGTAGGCGCCGGGCAGCTGCACGGGCTTCTTGGCCTTGT
AGGTGGTCTTGACCTCAGCGTCGTAGTGGCCGCCGTCCTTCAGCTTCAGCCTCTGCTTGATCTCGCCCTT
CAGGGCGCCGTCCTCGGGGTACATCCGCTCGGAGGAGGCCTCCCAGCCCATGGTCTTCTTCTGCATTACG
GGGCCGTCGGAGGGGAAGTTGGTGCCGCGCAGCTTCACCTTGTAGATGAACTCGCCGTCCTGCAGGGAGG
AGTCCTGGGTCACGGTCACCACGCCGCCGTCCTCGAAGTTCATCACGCGCTCCCACTTGAAGCCCTCGGG
GAAGGACAGCTTCAAGTAGTCGGGGATGTCGGCGGGGTGCTTCACGTAGGCCTTGGAGCCGTACATGAAC
TGAGGGGACAGGATGTCCCAGGCGAAGGGCAGGGGGCCACCCTTGGTCACCTTCAGCTTGGCGGTCTGGG
TGCCCTCGTAGGGGCGGCCCTCGCCCTCGCCCTCGATCTCGAACTCGTGGCCGTTCACGGAGCCCTCCAT
GTGCACCTTGAAGCGCATGAACTCCTTGATGATGGCCATGTTATCCTCCTCGCCCTTGCTCACCATAGGA
CCGGGGTTTTCTTCCACGTCTCCTGCTTGCTTTAACAGAGAGAAGTTCGTGGCACCGGCACCGGGCTTGC
GGGTCATGCACCAGGTGCGCGGTCCTTCGGGCACCTCGACGTCGGCGGTGACGGTGAAGCCGAGCCGCTC
GTAGAAGGGGAGGTTGCGGGGCGCGGAGGTCTCCAGGAAGGCGGGCACCCCGGCGCGCTCGGCCGCCTCC
ACTCCGGGGAGCACGACGGCGCTGCCCAGACCCTTGCCCTGGTGGTCGGGCGAGACGCCGACGGTGGCCA
GGAACCACGCGGGCTCCTTGGGCCGGTGCGGCGCCAGGAGGCCTTCCATCTGTTGCTGCGCGGCCAGCCG
GGAACCGCTCAACTCGGCCATGCGCGGGCCGATCTCGGCGAACACCGCCCCCGCTTCGACGCTCTCCGGC
GTGGTCCAGACCGCCACCGCGGCGCCGTCGTCCGCGACCCACACCTTGCCGATGTCGAGCCCGACGCGCG
TGAGGAAGAGTTCTTGCAGCTCGGTGACCCGCTCGATGTGGCGGTCCGGATCGACGGTGTGGCGCGTGGC
GGGGTAGTCGGCGAACGCGGCGGCGAGGGTGCGTACGGCCCTGGGGACGTCGTCGCGGGTGGCGAGGCGC
ACCGTGGGCTTGTACTCGGTAGCCATGGTGGCGACGCGTGCTAGCCGAAAGGCCCGGAGATGAGGAAGAG
GAGAACAGCGCGGCAGACGTGCGCTTTTGAAGCGTGCAGAATGCCGGGCCTCCGGAGGACCTTCGGGCGC
CCGCCCCGCCCCTGAGCCCGCCCCTGAGCCCGCCCCCGGACCCACCCCTTCCCAGCCTCTGAGCCCAGAA
AGCGAAGGAGCAAAGCTGCTATTGGCCGCTGCCCCAAAGGCCTACCCGCTTCCATTGCTCAGCGGTGCTG
TCCATCTGCACGAGACTAGTGAGACGTGCTACTTCCATTTGTCACGTCCTGCACGACGCGAGCTGCGGGG
CGGGGGGGAACTTCCTGACTAGGGGAGGAGTAGAAGGTGGCGCGAAGGGGCCACCAAAGAACGGAGCCGG
TTGGCGCCTACCGGTGGATGTGGAATGTGTGCGAGGCCAGAGGCCACTTGTGTAGCGCCAAGTGCCCAGC
GGGGCTGCTAAAGCGCATGCTCCAGACTGCCTTGGGAAAAGCGCCTCCCCTACCCGGTAGGATCCAGAGT
GCTTAGAGATCCTGAGATGAGGGCCCTGACCCCCAGTGAAGCCACCAAGGGGAAGGGTCTGGTGGGCCCC
GAGGAATTTAACTGCTATTTTTTGAGGCATGAAAAGGATTTGGAGAGGGGGAGCTGAATTCATTTGCTTT
TGTCTGTCGCTAGCTCTGGGGGCCACCGGGGAAGGAGGAGGGAGCCCATCCCATGGGAACGGCCTGAGAA
TTCCCACTTCCCCAGAATCCTCTCCTTCTCAGACCCTCCAGATGGTGGCTTGGACAATGGCAGCAATTAG
CATGAGAATCGGTCCCCCACACAGAGGATGAGGTCATTGGCCTGGGGTGGGAGGAGGAGGCTAGCCTAAG
CCTTGTGTGGGTGTGTGTAGGGCAATGTCCGACTGTGTGGGAATCTGCTTCTATGTCTGAGCTCTGCTGT
GTATCCCAAATACAGTGTGACTTTGTGTGACCAAGTGTGTGATGTCTGTGGGTATGTGACTGTGTGATTT
CACCCTGAGTGTGGCTTTTGTGTGACAGTGTCAAATGAAGAGGAAGCCTGCAGGGCCTGGATGGTGCAAG
CTCAGCCTGAGTTGTCCCCAGCTGGCTTGCTGCCTGCAGGCCTGGGGGCAGAGGGCTGACCCCACTTTCC
CTCTGTCCTCTCCAGGACCCTCCTGGAGGCTGAGAACTCCCGGCTGCAAACACCTGGCGGTGGCTCCAAG
ACTTTTCGCATATTAAGGTGACGCGTGTGGCCTCGAACACCGAGCGACCCTGCAGCGACCCGCTTAACAC
GTGGCCACGAAGCAAGCAGGAGATGTTGAAGAAAACCCCGGGCCTGACGTCTCGCGAGAGGGCAGAGGAA
GTCTTCTAACATGCGGTGACGTGGAGGAGAATCCCGGCCCTGATATCTACGTACAGTGTACTAATTATGC
TCTCTTGAAATTGGCTGGAGATGTTGAGAGCAACCCAGGTCCCACCGGTGAAAAACCGCTCAGCGGCGCC
CGCACCCAAACGAAAACACCCCCGGCCCAAGCGGACCGGGGGTGTCGCGTGAAATGGATCAGTGAGCGTG
GCCGTGGTGGTGGCCGTGGCCGTGCTCGTCCTCGTCGGCCGGCTTGTCGACGACGGCGGTCTCCGTCGTC
AGGATCATCCGGGCCACCGAGGCGGCGTTGAGAACAGCCGAGCGGGTCACCTTGGCCGGATCGACGACGC
CGGCGGAGACCAGATCACCGAACTCCAGCGTGGCGGCGTTGAAGCCCTGCCCCTTGGGAAGTTCGGAGAT
TAATTAACCGTTTAAATTGGGCGCGCCCAACTAGTTCTAGAGCGGCCGCCACCGCGGTGGAGCTCCAGCT
TTTGTTCCCTTTAGTGAGGGTTAATTTCGAGCTTGGCGTAATCATGGTCATAGCTGTTTCCTGTGTGAAA
TTGTTATCCGCTCACAATTCCACACAACATACGAGCCGGAAGCATAAAGTGTAAAGCCTGGGGTGCCTAA
TGAGTGAGCTAACTCACATTAATTGCGTTGCGCTCACTGCCCGCTTTCCAGTCGGGAAACCTGTCGTGCC
AGCTGCATTAATGAATCGGCCAACGCGCGGGGAGAGGCGGTTTGCGTATTGGGCGCTCTTCCGCTTCCTC
GCTCACTGACTCGCTGCGCTCGGTCGTTCGGCTGCGGCGAGCGGTATCAGCTCACTCAAAGGCGGTAATA
CGGTTATCCACAGAATCAGGGGATAACGCAGGAAAGAACATGTGAGCAAAAGGCCAGCAAAAGGCCAGGA
ACCGTAAAAAGGCCGCGTTGCTGGCGTTTTTCCATAGGCTCCGCCCCCCTGACGAGCATCACAAAAATCG
ACGCTCAAGTCAGAGGTGGCGAAACCCGACAGGACTATAAAGATACCAGGCGTTTCCCCCTGGAAGCTCC
CTCGTGCGCTCTCCTGTTCCGACCCTGCCGCTTACCGGATACCTGTCCGCCTTTCTCCCTTCGGGAAGCG
TGGCGCTTTCTCATAGCTCACGCTGTAGGTATCTCAGTTCGGTGTAGGTCGTTCGCTCCAAGCTGGGCTG
TGTGCACGAACCCCCCGTTCAGCCCGACCGCTGCGCCTTATCCGGTAACTATCGTCTTGAGTCCAACCCG
GTAAGACACGACTTATCGCCACTGGCAGCAGCCACTGGTAACAGGATTAGCAGAGCGAGGTATGTAGGCG
GTGCTACAGAGTTCTTGAAGTGGTGGCCTAACTACGGCTACACTAGAAGGACAGTATTTGGTATCTGCGC
TCTGCTGAAGCCAGTTACCTTCGGAAAAAGAGTTGGTAGCTCTTGATCCGGCAAACAAACCACCGCTGGT
AGCGGTGGTTTTTTTGTTTGCAAGCAGCAGATTACGCGCAGAAAAAAAGGATCTCAAGAAGATCCTTTGA
TCTTTTCTACGGGGTCTGACGCTCAGTGGAACGAAAACTCACGTTAAGGGATTTTGGTCATGAGATTATC
AAAAAGGATCTTCACCTAGATCCTTTTAAATTAAAAATGAAGTTTTAAATCAATCTAAAGTATATATGAG
TAAACTTGGTCTGACAGTTACCAATGCTTAATCAGTGAGGCACCTATCTCAGCGATCTGTCTATTTCGTT
CATCCATAGTTGCCTGACTCCCCGTCGTGTAGATAACTACGATACGGGAGGGCTTACCATCTGGCCCCAG
TGCTGCAATGATACCGCGAGACCCACGCTCACCGGCTCCAGATTTATCAGCAATAAACCAGCCAGCCGGA
AGGGCCGAGCGCAGAAGTGGTCCTGCAACTTTATCCGCCTCCATCCAGTCTATTAATTGTTGCCGGGAAG
CTAGAGTAAGTAGTTCGCCAGTTAATAGTTTGCGCAACGTTGTTGCCATTGCTACAGGCATCGTGGTGTC
ACGCTCGTCGTTTGGTATGGCTTCATTCAGCTCCGGTTCCCAACGATCAAGGCGAGTTACATGATCCCCC
ATGTTGTGCAAAAAAGCGGTTAGCTCCTTCGGTCCTCCGATCGTTGTCAGAAGTAAGTTGGCCGCAGTGT
TATCACTCATGGTTATGGCAGCACTGCATAATTCTCTTACTGTCATGCCATCCGTAAGATGCTTTTCTGT
GACTGGTGAGTACTCAACCAAGTCATTCTGAGAATAGTGTATGCGGCGACCGAGTTGCTCTTGCCCGGCG
TCAATACGGGATAATACCGCGCCACATAGCAGAACTTTAAAAGTGCTCATCATTGGAAAACGTTCTTCGG
GGCGAAAACTCTCAAGGATCTTACCGCTGTTGAGATCCAGTTCGATGTAACCCACTCGTGCACCCAACTG
ATCTTCAGCATCTTTTACTTTCACCAGCGTTTCTGGGTGAGCAAAAACAGGAAGGCAAAATGCCGCAAAA
AAGGGAATAAGGGCGACACGGAAATGTTGAATACTCATACTCTTCCTTTTTCAATATTATTGAAGCATTT
ATCAGGGTTATTGTCTCATGAGCGGATACATATTTGAATGTATTTAGAAAAATAAACAAATAGGGGTTCC
GCGCACATTTCCCCGAAAAGTGC
