>Addgene plasmid #51547 | p2attPC | addgene partial sequence | sequence record 80332 | M13pUC-Rev 5'-AGCGGATAACAATTTCACACAGG-3'
CGCCAAGCTCGAAATTAACCCTCACTAAAGGGAACAAAAGCTGGAGCTCCACCGCGGTGGCGGCCGCTCT
AGAACTAGTTGGGCGCGCCCAATTTAAACGGTTAATTAATCTCCGAACTTCCCAAGGGGCAGGGCTTCAA
CGCCGCCACGCTGGAGTTCGGTGATCTGGTCTCCGCCGGCGTCGTCGATCCGGCCAAGGTGACCCGCTCG
GCTGTTCTCAACGCCGCCTCGGTGGCCCGGATGATCCTGACGACGGAGACCGCCGTCGTCGACAAGCCGG
CCGACGAGGACGAGCACGGCCACGGCCACCACCACGGCCACGCTCACTGATCCATTTCACGCGACACCCC
CGGTCCGCTTGGGCCGGGGGTGTTTTCGTTTGGGTGCGGGCGCCGCTGAGCGGTTTTTCACCGGTGGGAC
CTGGGTTGCTCTCAACATCTCCAGCCAATTTCAAGAGAGCATAATTAGTACACTGTACGTAGATATCAGG
GCCGGGATTCTCCTCCACGTCACCGCATGTTAGAAGACTTCCTCTGCCCTCTCGCGAGACGTCAGGCCCG
GGGTTTTCTTCAACATCTCCTGCTTGCTTCGTGGCCACGTGTTAAGCGGGTCGCTGCAGGGTCGCTCGGT
GTTCGAGGCCACACGCGTCACCTTAATATGCGAAAAGTCTTGGAGCCACCGCCAGGTGTTTGCAGCCGGG
AGTTCTCAGCCTCCAGGAGGGTCCTGGAGAGGACAGAGGGAAAGTGGGGTCAGCCCTCTGCCCCCAGGCC
TGCAGGCAGCAAGCCAGCTGGGGACAACTCAGGCTGAGCTTGCACCATCCAGGCCCTGCAGGCTTCCTCT
TCATTTGACACTGTCACACAAAAGCCACACTCAGGGTGAAATCACACA
