>Addgene plasmid #51547 | p2attPC | addgene partial sequence | sequence record 80393 | M13pUC-fwd 5'-CCCAGTCACGACGTTGTAAAACG-3'
GCGAATTGGGTACCGGGCCCCCCCTCGAGGTCGACGATGTAGGTCACGGTCTCGAAGCCGCGGTGCGGGT
GCCAGGGCGTGCCCTTGGGCTCCCCGGGCGCGTACTCCACCTCACCCATCTGGTCCATCATGATGAACGG
GTCGAGGTGGCGGTAGTTGATCCCGGCGAACGCGCGGCGCACCGGGAAGCCCTCGCCCTCGAAACCGCTG
GGCGCGGTGGTCACGGTGAGCACGGGACGTGCGACGGCGTCGGCGGGTGCGGATACGCGGGGCAGCGTCA
GCGGGTTCTCGACGGTCACGGCGGGCATGTCGACGGTATCGATCCATAGAGCCCACCGCATCCCCAGCAT
GCCTGCTATTGTCTTCCCAATCCTCCCCCTTGCTGTCCTGCCCCACCCCACCCCCCAGAATAGAATGACA
CCTACTCAGACAATGCGATGCAATTTCCTCATTTTATTAGGAAAGGACAGTGGGAGTGGCACCTTCCAGG
GTCAAGGAAGGCACGGGGGAGGGGCAAACAACAGATGGCTGGCAACTAGAAGGCACAGTCGAGGGCTCGA
GTCGCGCGCGATTTACTTGTACAGCTCGTCCATGCCGCCGGTGGAGTGGCGGCCCTCGGCGCGTTCGTAC
TGTTCCACGATGGTGTAGTCCTCGTTGTGGGAGGTGATGTCCAACTTGATGTTGACGTTGTAGGCGCCGG
GCAGCTGCACGGGCTTCTTGGCCTTGTAGGTGGTCTTGACCTCAGCGTCGTAGTGGCCGCCGTCCTTCAG
CTTCAGCCTCTGCTTGATCTCGCCCTTCAGGGCGCCGTCCTCGGGGTACATCCGCTCGGAGGAGGCCTCC
CAGCCCATGGTCTTCTTCTGCATTACGGGGCC
