>Addgene plasmid #51547 | p2attPC | addgene partial sequence | sequence record 80396 | mCherry-R 5'-TTGGTCACCTTCAGCTTGG-3'
CCTCGATCTCGAACTCGTGGCCGTTCACGGAGCCCTCCATGTGCACCTTGAAGCGCATGAACTCCTTGAT
GATGGCCATGTTATCCTCCTCGCCCTTGCTCACCATAGGACCGGGGTTTTCTTCCACGTCTCCTGCTTGC
TTTAACAGAGAGAAGTTCGTGGCACCGGCACCGGGCTTGCGGGTCATGCACCAGGTGCGCGGTCCTTCGG
GCACCTCGACGTCGGCGGTGACGGTGAAGCCGAGCCGCTCGTAGAAGGGGAGGTTGCGGGGCGCGGAGGT
CTCCAGGAAGGCGGGCACCCCGGCGCGCTCGGCCGCCTCCACTCCGGGGAGCACGACGGCGCTGCCCAGA
CCCTTGCCCTGGTGGTCGGGCGAGACGCCGACGGTGGCCAGGAACCACGCGGGCTCCTTGGGCCGGTGCG
GCGCCAGGAGGCCTTCCATCTGTTGCTGCGCGGCCAGCCGGGAACCGCTCAACTCGGCCATGCGCGGGCC
GATCTCGGCGAACACCGCCCCCGCTTCGACGCTCTCCGGCGTGGTCCAGACCGCCACCGCGGCGCCGTCG
TCCGCGACCCACACCTTGCCGATGTCGAGCCCGACGCGCGTGAGGAAGAGTTCTTGCAGCTCGGTGACCC
GCTCGATGTGGCGGTCCGGATCGACGGTGTGGCGCGTGGCGGGGTAGTCGGCGAACGCGGCGGCGAGGGT
GCGTACGGCCCTGGGGACGTCGTCGCGGGTGGCGAGGCGCACCGTGGGCTTGTACTCGGTAGCCATGGTG
GCGACGCGTGCTAGCCGAAAGGCCCGGAGATGAGGAAGAGGAGAACAGCGCGGCAGACGTGCGCTTTTGA
A
